>Addgene plasmid #160559 | pVD1 M2_3-pTRNA-scf 2.1 (GB2074) | depositor full sequence | sequence record 310922 | Full Sequence
CCCGTCTCGCTCGTCCCAACAAAGCACCAGTGGTCTAGTGGTAGAATAGTACCCTGCCACGGTACAGACC
CGGGTTCGATTCCCGGCTGGTGCAGAGACGGCGCGCGCCGTCTCAGTTTTAGAGCTAGAAATAGCAAGTT
AAAATAAGGCTAGTCCGTTATCAACTTGAAAAAGTGGCACCGAGTCGGTGCGGGAGCACATGAGGAATCA
CCCATGTGCGACTCCCACAGTCACTGGGGAGTCTTCCCAATGAGCGAGACGGGATCACTAGTGAATTCGC
GGCCGCCTGCAGGTCGACCATATGGGAGAGCTCCCAACGCGTTGGATGCATAGCTTGAGTATTCTATAGT
GTCACCTAAATAGCTTGGCGTAATCATGGTCATAGCTGTTTCCTGTGTGAAATTGTTATCCGCTCACAAT
TCCACACAACATACGAGCCGGAAGCATAAAGTGTAAAGCCTGGGGTGCCTAATGAGTGAGCTAACTCACA
TTAATTGCGTTGCGCTCACTGCCCGCTTTCCAGTCGGGAAACCTGTCGTGCCAGCTGCATTAATGAATCG
GCCAACGCGCGGGGAGAGGCGGTTTGCGTATTGGGCGCTCTTCCGCTTCCTCGCTCACTGACTCGCTGCG
CTCGGTCGTTCGGCTGCGGCGAGCGGTATCAGCTCACTCAAAGGCGGTAATACGGTTATCCACAGAATCA
GGGGATAACGCAGGAAAGAACATGTGAGCAAAAGGCCAGCAAAAGGCCAGGAACCGTAAAAAGGCCGCGT
TGCTGGCGTTTTTCCATAGGCTCCGCCCCCCTGACGAGCATCACAAAAATCGACGCTCAAGTCAGAGGTG
GCGAAACCCGACAGGACTATAAAGATACCAGGCGTTTCCCCCTGGAAGCTCCCTCGTGCGCTCTCCTGTT
CCGACCCTGCCGCTTACCGGATACCTGTCCGCCTTTCTCCCTTCGGGAAGCGTGGCGCTTTCTCATAGCT
CACGCTGTAGGTATCTCAGTTCGGTGTAGGTCGTTCGCTCCAAGCTGGGCTGTGTGCACGAACCCCCCGT
TCAGCCCGACCGCTGCGCCTTATCCGGTAACTATCGTCTTGAGTCCAACCCGGTAAGACACGACTTATCG
CCACTGGCAGCAGCCACTGGTAACAGGATTAGCAGAGCGAGGTATGTAGGCGGTGCTACAGAGTTCTTGA
AGTGGTGGCCTAACTACGGCTACACTAGAAGAACAGTATTTGGTATCTGCGCTCTGCTGAAGCCAGTTAC
CTTCGGAAAAAGAGTTGGTAGCTCTTGATCCGGCAAACAAACCACCGCTGGTAGCGGTGGTTTTTTTGTT
TGCAAGCAGCAGATTACGCGCAGAAAAAAAGGATCTCAAGAAGATCCTTTGATCTTTTCTACGGGGTCTG
ACGCTCAGTGGAACGAAAACTCACGTTAAGGGATTTTGGTCATGAGATTATCAAAAAGGATCTTCACCTA
GATCCTTTTAAATTAAAAATGAAGTTTTAAATCAATCTAAAGTATATATGAGTAAACTTGGTCTGACAGT
TACCAATGCTTAATCAGTGAGGCACCTATCTCAGCGATCTGTCTATTTCGTTCATCCATAGTTGCCTGAC
TCCCCGTCGTGTAGATAACTACGATACGGGAGGGCTTACCATCTGGCCCCAGTGCTGCAATGATACCGCG
AGACCCACGCTCACCGGCTCCAGATTTATCAGCAATAAACCAGCCAGCCGGAAGGGCCGAGCGCAGAAGT
GGTCCTGCAACTTTATCCGCCTCCATCCAGTCTATTAATTGTTGCCGGGAAGCTAGAGTAAGTAGTTCGC
CAGTTAATAGTTTGCGCAACGTTGTTGCCATTGCTACAGGCATCGTGGTGTCACGCTCGTCGTTTGGTAT
GGCTTCATTCAGCTCCGGTTCCCAACGATCAAGGCGAGTTACATGATCCCCCATGTTGTGCAAAAAAGCG
GTTAGCTCCTTCGGTCCTCCGATCGTTGTCAGAAGTAAGTTGGCCGCAGTGTTATCACTCATGGTTATGG
CAGCACTGCATAATTCTCTTACTGTCATGCCATCCGTAAGATGCTTTTCTGTGACTGGTGAGTACTCAAC
CAAGTCATTCTGAGAATAGTGTATGCGGCGACCGAGTTGCTCTTGCCCGGCGTCAATACGGGATAATACC
GCGCCACATAGCAGAACTTTAAAAGTGCTCATCATTGGAAAACGTTCTTCGGGGCGAAAACTCTCAAGGA
TCTTACCGCTGTTGAGATCCAGTTCGATGTAACCCACTCGTGCACCCAACTGATCTTCAGCATCTTTTAC
TTTCACCAGCGTTTCTGGGTGAGCAAAAACAGGAAGGCAAAATGCCGCAAAAAAGGGAATAAGGGCGACA
CGGAAATGTTGAATACTCATACTCTTCCTTTTTCAATATTATTGAAGCATTTATCAGGGTTATTGTCTCA
TGAGCGGATACATATTTGAATGTATTTAGAAAAATAAACAAATAGGGGTTCCGCGCACATTTCCCCGAAA
AGTGCCACCTGATGCGGTGTGAAATACCGCACAGATGCGTAAGGAGAAAATACCGCATCAGGAAATTGTA
AGCGTTAATATTTTGTTAAAATTCGCGTTAAATTTTTGTTAAATCAGCTCATTTTTTAACCAATAGGCCG
AAATCGGCAAAATCCCTTATAAATCAAAAGAATAGACCGAGATAGGGT
[37 nt withheld, positions 2709-2745]
AAAGAACGTGGACTCCAACGTCAAAGG
[49 nt withheld, positions 2773-2821]
T
[91 nt withheld, positions 2823-2913]
G
[124 nt withheld, positions 2915-3038]
CCATTCGCCATTCAGGCTGCGCAACTGTTGGGAAGGGCGATCGGTGCGGGCCTCTTCGCTATTACGCCAG
CTGGCGAAAGGGGGATGTGCTGCAAGGCGATTAAGTTGGGTAACGCCAGGGTTTTCCCAGTCACGACGTT
GTAAAACGACGGCCAGTGAATTGTAATACGACTCACTATAGGGCGAATTGGGCCCGACGTCGCATGCTCC
CGGCCGCCATGGCGGCCGCGGGAATTCGAT
Features (pLannotate 1.2.2; 15 found; start..end, strand, type, name):
     23..93      +  ncRNA          tRNA: Accession: RF00005 - tRNA
    116..191     +  misc_RNA       gRNA scaffold: guide RNA scaffold for the Streptococcus pyogenes CRISPR/Cas9 system
    269..331     -  CDS            VESPI_VESMG (fragment): Experimental evidence at protein level: Swiss-Prot protein existence level 1. Shows contractile activity on isolated ileum smooth muscle. From Vespa magnifica (Hornet).
    343..361     -  promoter       SP6 promoter: promoter for bacteriophage SP6 RNA polymerase
    403..419     -  protein_bind   lac operator: The lac repressor binds to the lac operator to inhibit transcription in E. coli. This inhibition can be relieved by adding lactose or isopropyl-β-D-thiogalactopyranoside (IPTG). lac repressor encoded by lacI
    427..457     -  promoter       lac promoter: promoter for the E. coli lac operon
    472..493     -  protein_bind   CAP binding site: CAP binding activates transcription in the presence of cAMP. E. coli catabolite activator protein
    506..598     -  CDS            lacI (fragment): lac repressor; lacI; The lac repressor binds to the lac operator to inhibit transcription in E. coli. This inhibition can be relieved by adding lactose or isopropyl-β-D-thiogalactopyranoside (IPTG).
    781..1369    -  rep_origin     ori: high-copy-number ColE1/pMB1/pBR322/pUC origin of replication
   1540..2400    -  CDS            AmpR: β-lactamase; bla; confers resistance to ampicillin, carbenicillin, and related antibiotics
   2401..2505    -  promoter       AmpR promoter: bla
   2532..2582    +  misc_feature   bom (fragment): basis of mobility region from pBR322
   2610..3038    -  rep_origin     f1 ori (sequence partly withheld): f1 bacteriophage origin of replication; arrow indicates direction of (+) strand synthesis
   3042..3199    -  CDS            lacZα (fragment): LacZα fragment of β-galactosidase; lacZ fragment
   3202..3220    +  promoter       T7 promoter: promoter for bacteriophage T7 RNA polymerase
