>Addgene plasmid #160559 | pVD1 M2_3-pTRNA-scf 2.1 (GB2074) | addgene full sequence | sequence record 319295 | Addgene NGS Result
GATCAAGAGCTACCAACTCTTTTTCCGAAGGTAACTGGCTTCAGCAGAGCGCAGATACCAAATACTGTTC
TTCTAGTGTAGCCGTAGTTAGGCCACCACTTCAAGAACTCTGTAGCACCGCCTACATACCTCGCTCTGCT
AATCCTGTTACCAGTGGCTGCTGCCAGTGGCGATAAGTCGTGTCTTACCGGGTTGGACTCAAGACGATAG
TTACCGGATAAGGCGCAGCGGTCGGGCTGAACGGGGGGTTCGTGCACACAGCCCAGCTTGGAGCGAACGA
CCTACACCGAACTGAGATACCTACAGCGTGAGCTATGAGAAAGCGCCACGCTTCCCGAAGGGAGAAAGGC
GGACAGGTATCCGGTAAGCGGCAGGGTCGGAACAGGAGAGCGCACGAGGGAGCTTCCAGGGGGAAACGCC
TGGTATCTTTATAGTCCTGTCGGGTTTCGCCACCTCTGACTTGAGCGTCGATTTTTGTGATGCTCGTCAG
GGGGGCGGAGCCTATGGAAAAACGCCAGCAACGCGGCCTTTTTACGGTTCCTGGCCTTTTGCTGGCCTTT
TGCTCACATGTTCTTTCCTGCGTTATCCCCTGATTCTGTGGATAACCGTATTACCGCCTTTGAGTGAGCT
GATACCGCTCGCCGCAGCCGAACGACCGAGCGCAGCGAGTCAGTGAGCGAGGAAGCGGAAGAGCGCCCAA
TACGCAAACCGCCTCTCCCCGCGCGTTGGCCGATTCATTAATGCAGCTGGCACGACAGGTTTCCCGACTG
GAAAGCGGGCAGTGAGCGCAACGCAATTAATGTGAGTTAGCTCACTCATTAGGCACCCCAGGCTTTACAC
TTTATGCTTCCGGCTCGTATGTTGTGTGGAATTGTGAGCGGATAACAATTTCACACAGGAAACAGCTATG
ACCATGATTACGCCAAGCTATTTAGGTGACACTATAGAATACTCAAGCTATGCATCCAACGCGTTGGGAG
CTCTCCCATATGGTCGACCTGCAGGCGGCCGCGAATTCACTAGTGATCCCGTCTCGCTCATTGGGAAGAC
TCCCCAGTGACTGTGGGAGTCGCACATGGGTGATTCCTCATGTGCTCCCGCACCGACTCGGTGCCACTTT
TTCAAGTTGATAACGGACTAGCCTTATTTTAACTTGCTATTTCTAGCTCTAAAACTGAGACGGCGCGCGC
CGTCTCTGCACCAGCCGGGAATCGAACCCGGGTCTGTACCGTGGCAGGGTACTATTCTACCACTAGACCA
CTGGTGCTTTGTTGGGACGAGCGAGACGGGAATCGAATTCCCGCGGCCGCCATGGCGGCCGGGAGCATGC
GACGTCGGGCCCAATTCGCCCTATAGTGAGTCGTATTACAATTCACTGGCCGTCGTTTTACAACGTCGTG
ACTGGGAAAACCCTGGCGTTACCCAACTTAATCGCCTTGCAGCACATCCCCCTTTCGCCAGCTGGCGTAA
TAGCGAAGAGGCCCGCACCGATCGCCCTTCCCAACAGTTGCGCAGCCTGAATGGCGAATGG
[124 nt withheld, positions 1532-1655]
C
[91 nt withheld, positions 1657-1747]
A
[49 nt withheld, positions 1749-1797]
CCTTTGACGTTGGAGTCCACGTTCTTT
[37 nt withheld, positions 1825-1861]
ACCCTATCTCGGTCTATTCTTTTGATTTATAAGGGATTTTGCCGATTTCGGCCTATTGGTTAAAAAATGA
GCTGATTTAACAAAAATTTAACGCGAATTTTAACAAAATATTAACGCTTACAATTTCCTGATGCGGTATT
TTCTCCTTACGCATCTGTGCGGTATTTCACACCGCATCAGGTGGCACTTTTCGGGGAAATGTGCGCGGAA
CCCCTATTTGTTTATTTTTCTAAATACATTCAAATATGTATCCGCTCATGAGACAATAACCCTGATAAAT
GCTTCAATAATATTGAAAAAGGAAGAGTATGAGTATTCAACATTTCCGTGTCGCCCTTATTCCCTTTTTT
GCGGCATTTTGCCTTCCTGTTTTTGCTCACCCAGAAACGCTGGTGAAAGTAAAAGATGCTGAAGATCAGT
TGGGTGCACGAGTGGGTTACATCGAACTGGATCTCAACAGCGGTAAGATCCTTGAGAGTTTTCGCCCCGA
AGAACGTTTTCCAATGATGAGCACTTTTAAAGTTCTGCTATGTGGCGCGGTATTATCCCGTATTGACGCC
GGGCAAGAGCAACTCGGTCGCCGCATACACTATTCTCAGAATGACTTGGTTGAGTACTCACCAGTCACAG
AAAAGCATCTTACGGATGGCATGACAGTAAGAGAATTATGCAGTGCTGCCATAACCATGAGTGATAACAC
TGCGGCCAACTTACTTCTGACAACGATCGGAGGACCGAAGGAGCTAACCGCTTTTTTGCACAACATGGGG
GATCATGTAACTCGCCTTGATCGTTGGGAACCGGAGCTGAATGAAGCCATACCAAACGACGAGCGTGACA
CCACGATGCCTGTAGCAATGGCAACAACGTTGCGCAAACTATTAACTGGCGAACTACTTACTCTAGCTTC
CCGGCAACAATTAATAGACTGGATGGAGGCGGATAAAGTTGCAGGACCACTTCTGCGCTCGGCCCTTCCG
GCTGGCTGGTTTATTGCTGATAAATCTGGAGCCGGTGAGCGTGGGTCTCGCGGTATCATTGCAGCACTGG
GGCCAGATGGTAAGCCCTCCCGTATCGTAGTTATCTACACGACGGGGAGTCAGGCAACTATGGATGAACG
AAATAGACAGATCGCTGAGATAGGTGCCTCACTGATTAAGCATTGGTAACTGTCAGACCAAGTTTACTCA
TATATACTTTAGATTGATTTAAAACTTCATTTTTAATTTAAAAGGATCTAGGTGAAGATCCTTTTTGATA
ATCTCATGACCAAAATCCCTTAACGTGAGTTTTCGTTCCACTGAGCGTCAGACCCCGTAGAAAAGATCAA
AGGATCTTCTTGAGATCCTTTTTTTCTGCGCGTAATCTGCTGCTTGCAAACAAAAAAACCACCGCTACCA
GCGGTGGTTTGTTTGCCG
Features (pLannotate 1.2.2; 15 found; start..end, strand, type, name):
    693..785     +  CDS            lacI (fragment): lac repressor; lacI; The lac repressor binds to the lac operator to inhibit transcription in E. coli. This inhibition can be relieved by adding lactose or isopropyl-β-D-thiogalactopyranoside (IPTG).
    798..819     +  protein_bind   CAP binding site: CAP binding activates transcription in the presence of cAMP. E. coli catabolite activator protein
    834..864     +  promoter       lac promoter: promoter for the E. coli lac operon
    872..888     +  protein_bind   lac operator: The lac repressor binds to the lac operator to inhibit transcription in E. coli. This inhibition can be relieved by adding lactose or isopropyl-β-D-thiogalactopyranoside (IPTG). lac repressor encoded by lacI
    930..948     +  promoter       SP6 promoter: promoter for bacteriophage SP6 RNA polymerase
    960..1022    +  CDS            VESPI_VESMG (fragment): Experimental evidence at protein level: Swiss-Prot protein existence level 1. Shows contractile activity on isolated ileum smooth muscle. From Vespa magnifica (Hornet).
   1100..1175    -  misc_RNA       gRNA scaffold: guide RNA scaffold for the Streptococcus pyogenes CRISPR/Cas9 system
   1196..1266    -  ncRNA          tRNA: Accession: RF00005 - tRNA
   1350..1368    -  promoter       T7 promoter: promoter for bacteriophage T7 RNA polymerase
   1371..1528    +  CDS            lacZα (fragment): LacZα fragment of β-galactosidase; lacZ fragment
   1532..1960    +  rep_origin     f1 ori (sequence partly withheld): f1 bacteriophage origin of replication; arrow indicates direction of (+) strand synthesis
   1988..2038    -  misc_feature   bom (fragment): basis of mobility region from pBR322
   2065..2169    +  promoter       AmpR promoter: bla
   2170..3030    +  CDS            AmpR: β-lactamase; bla; confers resistance to ampicillin, carbenicillin, and related antibiotics
   3201..510     +  rep_origin     ori (across the origin): high-copy-number ColE1/pMB1/pBR322/pUC origin of replication
