[The description below was written by a language model from this plasmid's Addgene catalogue record and pLannotate feature annotations shown in this document.]
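Description:
pVD1 M2_3-pTRNA-scf 2.1 (GB2074) is a small (about 3.3 kb) GoldenBraid-compatible parts plasmid for building multiplexed CRISPR guide RNA arrays for plant work. The backbone, pVD1, is a self-made derivative of pGEM-T Easy. It is maintained in E. coli at high copy through a ColE1/pUC-type origin and selected with ampicillin via the bla gene. The backbone also retains an f1 origin, remnants of the lac promoter/operator and lacZα region, and flanking T7 and SP6 promoters that serve here mainly as sequencing primer sites. A short annotated match to a hornet peptide next to the SP6 site is almost certainly a spurious hit from automated annotation rather than a functional element.

The 241 bp insert is not an expression cassette, and no promoter drives it within this plasmid. It consists of a tRNA sequence followed by a Streptococcus pyogenes Cas9 guide RNA scaffold. According to the record this is the "2.1" scRNA version, which carries an MS2 aptamer so that MS2 coat protein fusions can be recruited to the guide. Internal BsaI and BsmBI sites were removed. The BsaI sites used for cloning were destroyed, and the part is released with BsmBI. It is combined with protospacer-encoding "GBoligomers" to fill a defined position, designated M2_3, of a polycistronic tRNA-gRNA transcript placed under a U6-26 or U6-1 promoter. In such arrays the tRNA units are cleaved by endogenous processing enzymes, which frees the individual guides. The associated work concerns dCas9-based programmable transcriptional activation in plants. The depositor and sequencing-derived records show the same features in opposite orientation and differ by one nucleotide in length.
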