Addgene plasmid #160559: pVD1 M2_3-pTRNA-scf 2.1 (GB2074)
Purpose: tRNA and scaffold 2.1scRNA aptamer Ms2 for the assembly of GBoligomers for the first position (positon [M2_3]) of a polycistronic tRNA-gRNA regulated by the U6-26 or U6-1 promoter
Depositing lab: Diego Orzaez. Depositing organization: Agencia Estatal Consejo Superior de Investigaciones Científicas, M.P. Publication: Strong gene activation in plants with genome-wide specificity using a new orthogonal CRISPR/Cas9-based programmable transcriptional activator. Selma S, Bernabe-Orts JM, Vazquez-Vilar M, Diego-Martin B, Ajenjo M, Garcia-Carpintero V, Granell A, Orzaez D. Plant Biotechnol J. 2019 Sep;17(9):1703-1705. doi: 10.1111/pbi.13138. Epub 2019 May 23. PubMed 31034138.
Backbone
  Vector backbone: pVD1
  Backbone manufacturer: self-made; derived from pGEMT-Easy manufactured by Promega
  Vector type: CRISPR
Growth in bacteria
  Bacterial resistance: Ampicillin, 100 μg/mL
  Growth temperature: 37°C
  Growth strain: DH5alpha
  Copy number: High Copy
Gene/Insert
  Gene/Insert name: M2_3-pTRNA-scf 2.1
  Species: Unspecified
  Insert size (bp): 241
  Mutation: BsaI and BsmBI sites removed
  Cloning method: Restriction Enzyme; 5′ cloning site BsaI (destroyed during cloning); 3′ cloning site BsaI (destroyed during cloning)
  Sequencing primers: 5′ T7; 3′ SP6
Terms and licenses: Academic/Nonprofit Terms; Industry Terms: Not Available to Industry
Depositor comments: Compatible with GoldenBraid; insert can be released with BsmBI
How to cite: pVD1 M2_3-pTRNA-scf 2.1 (GB2074) was a gift from Diego Orzaez (Addgene plasmid # 160559 ; http://n2t.net/addgene:160559 ; RRID:Addgene_160559)
